Addgene plasmid #77789: MAPK1 gRNA (BRDN0001147498)
Purpose: 3rd generation lentiviral gRNA plasmid targeting human MAPK1
Depositing lab: John Doench & David Root. Depositing organization: Broad Institute. Publication: Optimized sgRNA design to maximize activity and minimize off-target effects of CRISPR-Cas9. Doench JG, Fusi N, Sullender M, Hegde M, Vaimberg EW, Donovan KF, Smith I, Tothova Z, Wilen C, Orchard R, Virgin HW, Listgarten J, Root DE. Nat Biotechnol. 2016 Jan 18. doi: 10.1038/nbt.3437. PubMed 26780180.
Backbone
  Vector backbone: lentiGuide-Puro
  Backbone manufacturer: Zhang Lab (Addgene plasmid # 52963)
  Vector type: Mammalian Expression, Lentiviral, CRISPR
  Selectable markers: Puromycin
Growth in bacteria
  Bacterial resistance: Ampicillin, 100 μg/mL
  Growth temperature: 37°C
  Growth strain: DH5alpha
  Copy number: High Copy
Gene/Insert
  Gene/Insert name: MAPK1 (alt names: MAPK1; NM_002745.4)
  gRNA/shRNA sequence: CAACCTCTCGTACATCGGCG
  Species: H. sapiens (human)
  Entrez Gene: MAPK1 (a.k.a. ERK, ERK-2, ERK2, ERT1, MAPK2, NS13, P42MAPK, PRKM1, PRKM2, p38, p40, p41, p41mapk, p42-MAPK)
  Promoter: hU6
  Cloning method: Unknown
  Sequencing primers: 5′ U6-F; 3′ pS2-R
Terms and licenses: Academic/Nonprofit Terms; Industry Terms: Not Available to Industry
Depositor comments: The gRNA was designed to target the following Genbank reference sequence(s): NM_002745.4,NM_138957.3. Note that this plasmid does NOT contain Cas9. It should be used in conjunction with lentiCas9-Blast (Addgene #52962) or otherwise with cell lines already expressing Cas9. Browse the full kinome gRNA library at http://www.addgene.org/pooled-library/broadgpp-human-kinome/ or visit http://www.broadinstitute.org/rnai/public/ for detailed protocols and information.
How to cite: MAPK1 gRNA (BRDN0001147498) was a gift from John Doench & David Root (Addgene plasmid # 77789 ; http://n2t.net/addgene:77789 ; RRID:Addgene_77789)
