[The description below was written by a language model from this plasmid's Addgene catalogue record and pLannotate feature annotations shown in this document.]
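Description:
MAPK1 gRNA (BRDN0001147498) is a third-generation lentiviral guide RNA plasmid built on the lentiGuide-Puro backbone and designed to target human MAPK1 (ERK2) for CRISPR-Cas9 editing in mammalian cells. It is propagated in E. coli as a high-copy plasmid through a ColE1/pUC-type origin with ampicillin selection from the β-lactamase gene. The assembled 8,323-nt sequence also carries an f1 origin, an SV40 origin and poly(A) signal, and remnants of lac, T7 and T3 cloning-vector elements outside the viral region.

The transfer cassette begins with an RSV promoter fused to a truncated HIV-1 5' LTR, which makes genomic RNA production Tat-independent. It continues through the Ψ packaging signal with a partial gag sequence and the Rev response element, and ends in a self-inactivating ΔU3 3' LTR. Between these elements, a human U6 RNA polymerase III promoter drives the MAPK1-specific spacer joined to the Streptococcus pyogenes gRNA scaffold, followed by the cPPT/CTS that aids nuclear import of the viral genome. Downstream, the EF-1α core promoter with its intron A expresses puromycin N-acetyltransferase for selection of transduced cells, and a WPRE enhances transcript expression.

The plasmid does not encode Cas9, so it must be paired with a separate Cas9 lentiviral vector or used in cells that already express Cas9. The guide was designed against two MAPK1 reference transcripts and belongs to a human kinome gRNA collection associated with work on optimised sgRNA design. It is suited to knockout studies of this kinase. The cloning method is not recorded.
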