Features (pLannotate 1.2.2; 29 found; start..end, strand, type, name):
     14..80      +  CDS            small t antigen (fragment): SV40 (simian virus 40) small t antigen
    106..317     +  promoter       EF-1α core promoter: core promoter for human elongation factor EF-1α
    318..1256    +  intron         EF-1α intron A: intron upstream of the start codon of human EF-1α
   1278..1877    +  CDS            PuroR (fragment): puromycin N-acetyltransferase; pac from Streptomyces; confers resistance to puromycin
   1893..2481    +  misc_feature   WPRE: woodchuck hepatitis virus posttranscriptional regulatory element
   2532..2551    +  misc_feature   cPPT/CTS (fragment): central polypurine tract and central termination sequence of HIV-1
   2553..2786    +  LTR            3' LTR (ΔU3): self-inactivating 3' long terminal repeat (LTR) from HIV-1
   2864..2985    +  polyA_signal   SV40 poly(A) signal: SV40 polyadenylation signal
   3025..3160    +  rep_origin     SV40 ori: SV40 origin of replication
   3181..3199    -  promoter       T7 promoter: promoter for bacteriophage T7 RNA polymerase
   3207..3362    +  CDS            lacZα (fragment): LacZα fragment of β-galactosidase; lacZ fragment
   3367..3795    +  rep_origin     f1 ori (sequence partly withheld): f1 bacteriophage origin of replication; arrow indicates direction of (+) strand synthesis
   3848..3952    +  promoter       AmpR promoter: bla
   3953..4813    +  CDS            AmpR: β-lactamase; bla; confers resistance to ampicillin, carbenicillin, and related antibiotics
   4984..5572    +  rep_origin     ori: high-copy-number ColE1/pMB1/pBR322/pUC origin of replication
   5755..5847    +  CDS            lacI (fragment): lac repressor; lacI; The lac repressor binds to the lac operator to inhibit transcription in E. coli. This inhibition can be relieved by adding lactose or isopropyl-β-D-thiogalactopyranoside (IPTG).
   5860..5881    +  protein_bind   CAP binding site: CAP binding activates transcription in the presence of cAMP. E. coli catabolite activator protein
   5896..5926    +  promoter       lac promoter: promoter for the E. coli lac operon
   5934..5950    +  protein_bind   lac operator: The lac repressor binds to the lac operator to inhibit transcription in E. coli. This inhibition can be relieved by adding lactose or isopropyl-β-D-thiogalactopyranoside (IPTG). lac repressor encoded by lacI
   5995..6013    +  promoter       T3 promoter: promoter for bacteriophage T3 RNA polymerase
   6041..6267    +  promoter       RSV promoter: Rous sarcoma virus enhancer/promoter
   6268..6448    +  LTR            5' LTR (truncated): truncated 5' long terminal repeat (LTR) from HIV-1
   6495..6620    +  misc_feature   HIV-1 Ψ: packaging signal of human immunodeficiency virus type 1
   6604..6967    +  CDS            HIV-1 gag (fragment): gag protein from human immunodeficiency virus 1; gag
   7113..7346    +  misc_feature   RRE: The Rev response element (RRE) of HIV-1 allows for Rev-dependent mRNA export from the nucleus to the cytoplasm.
   7723..7749    +  CDS            Rev (fragment): human immunodeficiency virus 1 (HIV-1) Rev protein; rev; enhances nuclear export of unspliced and incompletely spliced viral mRNAs
   7753..7993    +  promoter       U6 promoter: RNA polymerase III promoter for human U6 snRNA
   8023..8098    +  misc_RNA       gRNA scaffold: guide RNA scaffold for the Streptococcus pyogenes CRISPR/Cas9 system
   8154..8271    +  misc_feature   cPPT/CTS: central polypurine tract and central termination sequence of HIV-1
>Addgene plasmid #77789 | MAPK1 gRNA (BRDN0001147498) | addgene full sequence | sequence record 188418 | Addgene Assembled Sequence
CCCGGGTGCAAAGATGGATAAAGTTTTAAACAGAGAGGAATCTTTGCAGCTAATGGACCTTCTAGGTCTT
GAAAGGAGTGGGAATTGGCTCCGGTGCCCGTCAGTGGGCAGAGCGCACATCGCCCACAGTCCCCGAGAAG
TTGGGGGGAGGGGTCGGCAATTGATCCGGTGCCTAGAGAAGGTGGCGCGGGGTAAACTGGGAAAGTGATG
TCGTGTACTGGCTCCGCCTTTTTCCCGAGGGTGGGGGAGAACCGTATATAAGTGCAGTAGTCGCCGTGAA
CGTTCTTTTTCGCAACGGGTTTGCCGCCAGAACACAGGTAAGTGCCGTGTGTGGTTCCCGCGGGCCTGGC
CTCTTTACGGGTTATGGCCCTTGCGTGCCTTGAATTACTTCCACCTGGCTGCAGTACGTGATTCTTGATC
CCGAGCTTCGGGTTGGAAGTGGGTGGGAGAGTTCGAGGCCTTGCGCTTAAGGAGCCCCTTCGCCTCGTGC
TTGAGTTGAGGCCTGGCCTGGGCGCTGGGGCCGCCGCGTGCGAATCTGGTGGCACCTTCGCGCCTGTCTC
GCTGCTTTCGATAAGTCTCTAGCCATTTAAAATTTTTGATGACCTGCTGCGACGCTTTTTTTCTGGCAAG
ATAGTCTTGTAAATGCGGGCCAAGATCTGCACACTGGTATTTCGGTTTTTGGGGCCGCGGGCGGCGACGG
GGCCCGTGCGTCCCAGCGCACATGTTCGGCGAGGCGGGGCCTGCGAGCGCGGCCACCGAGAATCGGACGG
GGGTAGTCTCAAGCTGGCCGGCCTGCTCTGGTGCCTGGCCTCGCGCCGCCGTGTATCGCCCCGCCCTGGG
CGGCAAGGCTGGCCCGGTCGGCACCAGTTGCGTGAGCGGAAAGATGGCCGCTTCCCGGCCCTGCTGCAGG
GAGCTCAAAATGGAGGACGCGGCGCTCGGGAGAGCGGGCGGGTGAGTCACCCACACAAAGGAAAAGGGCC
TTTCCGTCCTCAGCCGTCGCTTCATGTGACTCCACGGAGTACCGGGCGCCGTCCAGGCACCTCGATTAGT
TCTCGAGCTTTTGGAGTACGTCGTCTTTAGGTTGGGGGGAGGGGTTTTATGCGATGGAGTTTCCCCACAC
TGAGTGGGTGGAGACTGAAGTTAGGCCAGCTTGGCACTTGATGTAATTCTCCTTGGAATTTGCCCTTTTT
GAGTTTGGATCTTGGTTCATTCTCAAGCCTCAGACAGTGGTTCAAAGTTTTTTTCTTCCATTTCAGGTGT
CGTGACGTACGGCCACCATGACCGAGTACAAGCCCACGGTGCGCCTCGCCACCCGCGACGACGTCCCCAG
GGCCGTACGCACCCTCGCCGCCGCGTTCGCCGACTACCCCGCCACGCGCCACACCGTCGATCCGGACCGC
CACATCGAGCGGGTCACCGAGCTGCAAGAACTCTTCCTCACGCGCGTCGGGCTCGACATCGGCAAGGTGT
GGGTCGCGGACGACGGCGCCGCCGTGGCGGTCTGGACCACGCCGGAGAGCGTCGAAGCGGGGGCGGTGTT
CGCCGAGATCGGCCCGCGCATGGCCGAGTTGAGCGGTTCCCGGCTGGCCGCGCAGCAACAGATGGAAGGC
CTCCTGGCGCCGCACCGGCCCAAGGAGCCCGCGTGGTTCCTGGCCACCGTCGGAGTCTCGCCCGACCACC
AGGGCAAGGGTCTGGGCAGCGCCGTCGTGCTCCCCGGAGTGGAGGCGGCCGAGCGCGCCGGGGTGCCCGC
CTTCCTGGAGACCTCCGCGCCCCGCAACCTCCCCTTCTACGAGCGGCTCGGCTTCACCGTCACCGCCGAC
GTCGAGGTGCCCGAAGGACCGCGCACCTGGTGCATGACCCGCAAGCCCGGTGCCTGAACGCGTTAAGTCG
ACAATCAACCTCTGGATTACAAAATTTGTGAAAGATTGACTGGTATTCTTAACTATGTTGCTCCTTTTAC
GCTATGTGGATACGCTGCTTTAATGCCTTTGTATCATGCTATTGCTTCCCGTATGGCTTTCATTTTCTCC
TCCTTGTATAAATCCTGGTTGCTGTCTCTTTATGAGGAGTTGTGGCCCGTTGTCAGGCAACGTGGCGTGG
TGTGCACTGTGTTTGCTGACGCAACCCCCACTGGTTGGGGCATTGCCACCACCTGTCAGCTCCTTTCCGG
GACTTTCGCTTTCCCCCTCCCTATTGCCACGGCGGAACTCATCGCCGCCTGCCTTGCCCGCTGCTGGACA
GGGGCTCGGCTGTTGGGCACTGACAATTCCGTGGTGTTGTCGGGGAAATCATCGTCCTTTCCTTGGCTGC
TCGCCTGTGTTGCCACCTGGATTCTGCGCGGGACGTCCTTCTGCTACGTCCCTTCGGCCCTCAATCCAGC
GGACCTTCCTTCCCGCGGCCTGCTGCCGGCTCTGCGGCCTCTTCCGCGTCTTCGCCTTCGCCCTCAGACG
AGTCGGATCTCCCTTTGGGCCGCCTCCCCGCGTCGACTTTAAGACCAATGACTTACAAGGCAGCTGTAGA
TCTTAGCCACTTTTTAAAAGAAAAGGGGGGACTGGAAGGGCTAATTCACTCCCAACGAAGACAAGATCTG
CTTTTTGCTTGTACTGGGTCTCTCTGGTTAGACCAGATCTGAGCCTGGGAGCTCTCTGGCTAACTAGGGA
ACCCACTGCTTAAGCCTCAATAAAGCTTGCCTTGAGTGCTTCAAGTAGTGTGTGCCCGTCTGTTGTGTGA
CTCTGGTAACTAGAGATCCCTCAGACCCTTTTAGTCAGTGTGGAAAATCTCTAGCAGTACGTATAGTAGT
TCATGTCATCTTATTATTCAGTATTTATAACTTGCAAAGAAATGAATATCAGAGAGTGAGAGGAACTTGT
TTATTGCAGCTTATAATGGTTACAAATAAAGCAATAGCATCACAAATTTCACAAATAAAGCATTTTTTTC
ACTGCATTCTAGTTGTGGTTTGTCCAAACTCATCAATGTATCTTATCATGTCTGGCTCTAGCTATCCCGC
CCCTAACTCCGCCCATCCCGCCCCTAACTCCGCCCAGTTCCGCCCATTCTCCGCCCCATGGCTGACTAAT
TTTTTTTATTTATGCAGAGGCCGAGGCCGCCTCGGCCTCTGAGCTATTCCAGAAGTAGTGAGGAGGCTTT
TTTGGAGGCCTAGGGACGTACCCAATTCGCCCTATAGTGAGTCGTATTACGCGCGCTCACTGGCCGTCGT
TTTACAACGTCGTGACTGGGAAAACCCTGGCGTTACCCAACTTAATCGCCTTGCAGCACATCCCCCTTTC
GCCAGCTGGCGTAATAGCGAAGAGGCCCGCACCGATCGCCCTTCCCAACAGTTGCGCAGCCTGAATGGCG
AATGGG
[124 nt withheld, positions 3367-3490]
C
[91 nt withheld, positions 3492-3582]
A
[49 nt withheld, positions 3584-3632]
CCTTTGACGTTGGAGTCCACGTTCTTT
[37 nt withheld, positions 3660-3696]
ACCCTATCTCGGTCTATTCTTTTGATTTATAAGGGATTTTGCCGATTTCGGCCTATTGGTTAAAAAATGA
GCTGATTTAACAAAAATTTAACGCGAATTTTAACAAAATATTAACGCTTACAATTTAGGTGGCACTTTTC
GGGGAAATGTGCGCGGAACCCCTATTTGTTTATTTTTCTAAATACATTCAAATATGTATCCGCTCATGAG
ACAATAACCCTGATAAATGCTTCAATAATATTGAAAAAGGAAGAGTATGAGTATTCAACATTTCCGTGTC
GCCCTTATTCCCTTTTTTGCGGCATTTTGCCTTCCTGTTTTTGCTCACCCAGAAACGCTGGTGAAAGTAA
AAGATGCTGAAGATCAGTTGGGTGCACGAGTGGGTTACATCGAACTGGATCTCAACAGCGGTAAGATCCT
TGAGAGTTTTCGCCCCGAAGAACGTTTTCCAATGATGAGCACTTTTAAAGTTCTGCTATGTGGCGCGGTA
TTATCCCGTATTGACGCCGGGCAAGAGCAACTCGGTCGCCGCATACACTATTCTCAGAATGACTTGGTTG
AGTACTCACCAGTCACAGAAAAGCATCTTACGGATGGCATGACAGTAAGAGAATTATGCAGTGCTGCCAT
AACCATGAGTGATAACACTGCGGCCAACTTACTTCTGACAACGATCGGAGGACCGAAGGAGCTAACCGCT
TTTTTGCACAACATGGGGGATCATGTAACTCGCCTTGATCGTTGGGAACCGGAGCTGAATGAAGCCATAC
CAAACGACGAGCGTGACACCACGATGCCTGTAGCAATGGCAACAACGTTGCGCAAACTATTAACTGGCGA
ACTACTTACTCTAGCTTCCCGGCAACAATTAATAGACTGGATGGAGGCGGATAAAGTTGCAGGACCACTT
CTGCGCTCGGCCCTTCCGGCTGGCTGGTTTATTGCTGATAAATCTGGAGCCGGTGAGCGTGGGTCTCGCG
GTATCATTGCAGCACTGGGGCCAGATGGTAAGCCCTCCCGTATCGTAGTTATCTACACGACGGGGAGTCA
GGCAACTATGGATGAACGAAATAGACAGATCGCTGAGATAGGTGCCTCACTGATTAAGCATTGGTAACTG
TCAGACCAAGTTTACTCATATATACTTTAGATTGATTTAAAACTTCATTTTTAATTTAAAAGGATCTAGG
TGAAGATCCTTTTTGATAATCTCATGACCAAAATCCCTTAACGTGAGTTTTCGTTCCACTGAGCGTCAGA
CCCCGTAGAAAAGATCAAAGGATCTTCTTGAGATCCTTTTTTTCTGCGCGTAATCTGCTGCTTGCAAACA
AAAAAACCACCGCTACCAGCGGTGGTTTGTTTGCCGGATCAAGAGCTACCAACTCTTTTTCCGAAGGTAA
CTGGCTTCAGCAGAGCGCAGATACCAAATACTGTTCTTCTAGTGTAGCCGTAGTTAGGCCACCACTTCAA
GAACTCTGTAGCACCGCCTACATACCTCGCTCTGCTAATCCTGTTACCAGTGGCTGCTGCCAGTGGCGAT
AAGTCGTGTCTTACCGGGTTGGACTCAAGACGATAGTTACCGGATAAGGCGCAGCGGTCGGGCTGAACGG
GGGGTTCGTGCACACAGCCCAGCTTGGAGCGAACGACCTACACCGAACTGAGATACCTACAGCGTGAGCT
ATGAGAAAGCGCCACGCTTCCCGAAGGGAGAAAGGCGGACAGGTATCCGGTAAGCGGCAGGGTCGGAACA
GGAGAGCGCACGAGGGAGCTTCCAGGGGGAAACGCCTGGTATCTTTATAGTCCTGTCGGGTTTCGCCACC
TCTGACTTGAGCGTCGATTTTTGTGATGCTCGTCAGGGGGGCGGAGCCTATGGAAAAACGCCAGCAACGC
GGCCTTTTTACGGTTCCTGGCCTTTTGCTGGCCTTTTGCTCACATGTTCTTTCCTGCGTTATCCCCTGAT
TCTGTGGATAACCGTATTACCGCCTTTGAGTGAGCTGATACCGCTCGCCGCAGCCGAACGACCGAGCGCA
GCGAGTCAGTGAGCGAGGAAGCGGAAGAGCGCCCAATACGCAAACCGCCTCTCCCCGCGCGTTGGCCGAT
TCATTAATGCAGCTGGCACGACAGGTTTCCCGACTGGAAAGCGGGCAGTGAGCGCAACGCAATTAATGTG
AGTTAGCTCACTCATTAGGCACCCCAGGCTTTACACTTTATGCTTCCGGCTCGTATGTTGTGTGGAATTG
TGAGCGGATAACAATTTCACACAGGAAACAGCTATGACCATGATTACGCCAAGCGCGCAATTAACCCTCA
CTAAAGGGAACAAAAGCTGGAGCTGCAAGCTTAATGTAGTCTTATGCAATACTCTTGTAGTCTTGCAACA
TGGTAACGATGAGTTAGCAACATGCCTTACAAGGAGAGAAAAAGCACCGTGCATGCCGATTGGTGGAAGT
AAGGTGGTACGATCGTGCCTTATTAGGAAGGCAACAGACGGGTCTGACATGGATTGGACGAACCACTGAA
TTGCCGCATTGCAGAGATATTGTATTTAAGTGCCTAGCTCGATACATAAACGGGTCTCTCTGGTTAGACC
AGATCTGAGCCTGGGAGCTCTCTGGCTAACTAGGGAACCCACTGCTTAAGCCTCAATAAAGCTTGCCTTG
AGTGCTTCAAGTAGTGTGTGCCCGTCTGTTGTGTGACTCTGGTAACTAGAGATCCCTCAGACCCTTTTAG
TCAGTGTGGAAAATCTCTAGCAGTGGCGCCCGAACAGGGACTTGAAAGCGAAAGGGAAACCAGAGGAGCT
CTCTCGACGCAGGACTCGGCTTGCTGAAGCGCGCACGGCAAGAGGCGAGGGGCGGCGACTGGTGAGTACG
CCAAAAATTTTGACTAGCGGAGGCTAGAAGGAGAGAGATGGGTGCGAGAGCGTCAGTATTAAGCGGGGGA
GAATTAGATCGCGATGGGAAAAAATTCGGTTAAGGCCAGGGGGAAAGAAAAAATATAAATTAAAACATAT
AGTATGGGCAAGCAGGGAGCTAGAACGATTCGCAGTTAATCCTGGCCTGTTAGAAACATCAGAAGGCTGT
AGACAAATACTGGGACAGCTACAACCATCCCTTCAGACAGGATCAGAAGAACTTAGATCATTATATAATA
CAGTAGCAACCCTCTATTGTGTGCATCAAAGGATAGAGATAAAAGACACCAAGGAAGCTTTAGACAAGAT
AGAGGAAGAGCAAAACAAAAGTAAGACCACCGCACAGCAAGCGGCCGCTGATCTTCAGACCTGGAGGAGG
AGATATGAGGGACAATTGGAGAAGTGAATTATATAAATATAAAGTAGTAAAAATTGAACCATTAGGAGTA
GCACCCACCAAGGCAAAGAGAAGAGTGGTGCAGAGAGAAAAAAGAGCAGTGGGAATAGGAGCTTTGTTCC
TTGGGTTCTTGGGAGCAGCAGGAAGCACTATGGGCGCAGCGTCAATGACGCTGACGGTACAGGCCAGACA
ATTATTGTCTGGTATAGTGCAGCAGCAGAACAATTTGCTGAGGGCTATTGAGGCGCAACAGCATCTGTTG
CAACTCACAGTCTGGGGCATCAAGCAGCTCCAGGCAAGAATCCTGGCTGTGGAAAGATACCTAAAGGATC
AACAGCTCCTGGGGATTTGGGGTTGCTCTGGAAAACTCATTTGCACCACTGCTGTGCCTTGGAATGCTAG
TTGGAGTAATAAATCTCTGGAACAGATTTGGAATCACACGACCTGGATGGAGTGGGACAGAGAAATTAAC
AATTACACAAGCTTAATACACTCCTTAATTGAAGAATCGCAAAACCAGCAAGAAAAGAATGAACAAGAAT
TATTGGAATTAGATAAATGGGCAAGTTTGTGGAATTGGTTTAACATAACAAATTGGCTGTGGTATATAAA
ATTATTCATAATGATAGTAGGAGGCTTGGTAGGTTTAAGAATAGTTTTTGCTGTACTTTCTATAGTGAAT
AGAGTTAGGCAGGGATATTCACCATTATCGTTTCAGACCCACCTCCCAACCCCGAGGGGACCCAGAGAGG
GCCTATTTCCCATGATTCCTTCATATTTGCATATACGATACAAGGCTGTTAGAGAGATAATTAGAATTAA
TTTGACTGTAAACACAAAGATATTAGTACAAAATACGTGACGTAGAAAGTAATAATTTCTTGGGTAGTTT
GCAGTTTTAAAATTATGTTTTAAAATGGACTATCATATGCTTACCGTAACTTGAAAGTATTTCGATTTCT
TGGCTTTATATATCTTGTGGAAAGGACGAAACACCGCAACCTCTCGTACATCGGCGGTTTTAGAGCTAGA
AATAGCAAGTTAAAATAAGGCTAGTCCGTTATCAACTTGAAAAAGTGGCACCGAGTCGGTGCTTTTTTAA
GCTTGGCGTAACTAGATCTTGAGACAAATGGCAGTATTCATCCACAATTTTAAAAGAAAAGGGGGGATTG
GGGGGTACAGTGCAGGGGAAAGAATAGTAGACATAATAGCAACAGACATACAAACTAAAGAATTACAAAA
ACAAATTACAAAAATTCAAAATTTTCGGGTTTATTACAGGGACAGCAGAGATCCACTTTGGCGCCGGCTC
GAGGGGG
