>Addgene plasmid #77789 | MAPK1 gRNA (BRDN0001147498) | depositor partial sequence | sequence record 145249 | Target Sequence
CAACCTCTCGTACATCGGCG
