>Addgene plasmid #77789 | MAPK1 gRNA (BRDN0001147498) | addgene partial sequence | sequence record 188417 | hU6-F
TAGAAAGTAATAATTTCTTGGGTAGTTTGCAGTTTTAAAATTATGTTTTAAAATGGACTATCATATGCTT
ACCGTAACTTGAAAGTATTTCGATTTCTTGGCTTTATATATCTTGTGGAAAGGACGAAACACCGCAACCT
CTCGTACATCGGCGGTTTTAGAGCTAGAAATAGCAAGTTAAAATAAGGCTAGTCCGTTATCAACTTGAAA
AAGTGGCACCGAGTCGGTGCTTTTTTAAGCTTGGCGTAACTAGATCTTGAGACAAATGGCAGTATTCATC
CACAATTTTAAAAGAAAAGGGGGGATTGGGGGGTACAGTGCAGGGGAAAGAATAGTAGACATAATAGCAA
CAGACATACAAACTAAAGAATTACAAAAACAAATTACAAAAATTCAAAATTTTCGGGTTTATTACAGGGA
CAGCAGAGATCCACTTTGGCGCCGGCTCGAGGGGGCCCGGGTGCAAAGATGGATAAAGTTTTAAACAGAG
AGGAATCTTTGCAGCTAATGGACCTTCTAGGTCTTGAAAGGAGTGGGAATTGGCTCCGGTGCCCGTCAGT
GGGCAGAGCG
